>Addgene plasmid #129822 | pRDAX-319 C-Tag IFP1.4[2] L10 {Esp3I(2x)} EGFP | addgene full sequence | sequence record 270180 | Addgene NGS Result
GCCTGCCTCCAGGCCTCAATATTGGCCATTAGCCATATTATTCATTGGTTATATAGCATAAATCAATATT
GGCTATTGGCCATTGCATACGTTGTATCTATATCATAATATGTACATTTATATTGGCTCATGTCCAATAT
GACCGCCATGTTGGCATTGATTATTGACTAGTTATTAATAGTAATCAATTACGGGGTCATTAGTTCATAG
CCCATATATGGAGTTCCGCGTTACATAACTTACGGTAAATGGCCCGCCTGGCTGACCGCCCAACGACCCC
CGCCCATTGACGTCAATAATGACGTATGTTCCCATAGTAACGCCAATAGGGACTTTCCATTGACGTCAAT
GGGTGGAGTATTTACGGTAAACTGCCCACTTGGCAGTACATCAAGTGTATCATATGCCAAGTCCGCCCCC
TATTGACGTCAATGACGGTAAATGGCCCGCCTGGCATTATGCCCAGTACATGACCTTACGGGACTTTCCT
ACTTGGCAGTACATCTACGTATTAGTCATCGCTATTACCATGGTGATGCGGTTTTGGCAGTACACCAATG
GGCGTGGATAGCGGTTTGACTCACGGGGATTTCCAAGTCTCCACCCCATTGACGTCAATGGGAGTTTGTT
TTGGCACCAAAATCAACGGGACTTTCCAAAATGTCGTAATAACCCCGCCCCGTTGACGCAAATGGGCGGT
AGGCGTGTACGGTGGGAGGTCTATATAAGCAGAGCTCGTTTAGTGAACCGTCAGATCACTAGAAGCTTTA
TTGCGGTAGTTTATCACAGTTAAATTGCTAACGCAGTCAGTGCTTCTGACACAACAGTCTCGAACTTAAG
CTGCAGAAGTTGGTCGTGAGGCACTGGGCAGGTAAGTATCAAGGTTACAAGACAGGTTTAAGGAGACCAA
TAGAAACTGGGCTTGTCGAGACAGAGAAGACTCTTGCGTTTCTGATAGGCACCTATTGGTCTTACTGACA
TCCACTTTGCCTTTCTCTCCACAGGTGTCCACTCCCAGGCCACCCGAGACGCCGAGGCACGCCGTCTCCG
GGAGCTCTGCCAGCGGTGGCAGCACCAGTGACAGCATTGGACCCCATGCGCTGAGGAACGCTATGTTCGC
CCTTGAATCTGCTCCCAATCTCCGAGCACTGGCTGAAGTCGCCACACAGACAGTCAGGGAGCTGACAGGC
TTTGATCGGGTGATGCTGTACAAGTTTGCCCCAGATGCAACGGGTGAGATGATCGCAGAAGCCAGACGGG
AAGGGATGCAGGCCTTCCTGGGCCACAGATTTCCGGCCTCACATACGCCTGCTCAGGCCAGAGCACTGTA
CACCCGACACCTCCTGAGACTGACTGCGGACACTAGAGCAGCTGCCGTGCCACTCGATCCCGTGCTCAAC
CCACAGACCAATGCGCCTACCCCTTTGGGAGGAGCCGTACTGAGGGCCACATCCCCTATGCACATGCAGT
ATCTGCGCAACATGGGCGTTGGGAGTAGTCTGTCTGTGTCCGTTGTCGTTGGAGGGCAACTGTGGGGCTT
GATCGTCTGCCACCATCAGACACCGTATGTGCTTCCTCCTGACTTGCGTACAACTCTGGAGGAGCTGGGC
CGCAAGCTTAGCGGCCAGGTGCAGCGGAAAGAGGCCTAAGAATTCAGATCCGCCCCTCTCCCTCCCCCCC
CCCTAACGTTACTGGCCGAAGCCGCTTGGAATAAGGCCGGTGTGCGTTTGTCTATATGTTATTTTCCACC
ATATTGCCGTCTTTTGGCAATGTGAGGGCCCGGAAACCTGGCCCTGTCTTCTTGACGAGCATTCCTAGGG
GTCTTTCCCCTCTCGCCAAAGGAATGCAAGGTCTGTTGAATGTCGTGAAGGAAGCAGTTCCTCTGGTAGC
TTCTTGAAGACAAACAACGTCTGTAGCGACCCTTTGCAGGCAGCGGAACCCCCCACCTGGCGACAGGTGC
CTCTGCGGCCAAAAGCCACGTGTATAAGATACACCTGCAAAGGCGGCACAACCCCAGTGCCACGTTGTGA
GTTGGATAGTTGTGGAAAGAGTCAAATGGCTCTCCTCAAGCGTATTCAACAAGGGGCTGAAGGATGCCCA
GAAGGTACCCCATTGTATGGGATCTGATCTGGGGCCTCGGTACACATGCTTTACATGTGTTTAGTCGAGG
TTAAAAAAACGTCTAGGCCCCCCGAACCACGGGGACGTGGTTTTCCTTTGAAAAACACGATGATAATATG
GCCACAACCATGGTGAGCAAGGGCGAGGAGCTGTTCACCGGGGTGGTGCCCATCCTGGTCGAGCTGGACG
GCGACGTAAACGGCCACAAGTTCAGCGTGTCCGGCGAGGGCGAGGGCGATGCCACCTACGGCAAGCTGAC
CCTGAAGTTCATCTGCACCACCGGCAAGCTGCCCGTGCCCTGGCCCACCCTCGTGACCACCCTGACCTAC
GGCGTGCAGTGCTTCAGCCGCTACCCCGACCACATGAAGCAGCACGACTTCTTCAAGTCCGCCATGCCCG
AAGGCTACGTCCAGGAGCGCACCATCTTCTTCAAGGACGACGGCAACTACAAGACCCGCGCCGAGGTGAA
GTTCGAGGGCGACACCCTGGTGAACCGCATCGAGCTGAAGGGCATCGACTTCAAGGAGGACGGCAACATC
CTGGGGCACAAGCTGGAGTACAACTACAACAGCCACAACGTCTATATCATGGCCGACAAGCAGAAGAACG
GCATCAAGGTGAACTTCAAGATCCGCCACAACATCGAGGACGGCAGCGTGCAGCTCGCCGACCACTACCA
GCAGAACACCCCCATCGGCGACGGCCCCGTGCTGCTGCCCGACAACCACTACCTGAGCACCCAGTCCGCC
CTGAGCAAAGACCCCAACGAGAAGCGCGATCACATGGTCCTGCTGGAGTTCGTGACCGCCGCCGGGATCA
CTCTCGGCATGGACGAGCTGTACAAGTAAACCGGTGCTCGAGGTACCGATGAATAGCTAAGGTCGAGGCC
GCAGGTAAGTATCAAGGTTACAAGACAGGTTTAAGGAGACCAATAGAAACTGGGCTTGTCGAGACAGAGA
AGACTCTTGCGTTTCTGATAGGCACCTATTGGTCTTACTGACATCCACTTTGCCTTTCTCTCCACAGGTG
TCGACAATCAACCTCTGGATTACAAAATTTGTGAAAGATTGACTGGTATTCTTAACTATGTTGCTCCTTT
TACGCTATGTGGATACGCTGCTTTAATGCCTTTGTATCATGCTATTGCTTCCCGTATGGCTTTCATTTTC
TCCTCCTTGTATAAATCCTGGTTGCTGTCTCTTTATGAGGAGTTGTGGCCCGTTGTCAGGCAACGTGGCG
TGGTGTGCACTGTGTTTGCTGACGCAACCCCCACTGGTTGGGGCATTGCCACCACCTGTCAGCTCCTTTC
CGGGACTTTCGCTTTCCCCCTCCCTATTGCCACGGCGGAACTCATCGCCGCCTGCCTTGCCCGCTGCTGG
ACAGGGGCTCGGCTGTTGGGCACTGACAATTCCGTGGTGTTGTCGGGGAAGCTGACGTCCTTTCCATGGC
TGCTCGCCTGTGTTGCCACCTGGATTCTGCGCGGGACGTCCTTCTGCTACGTCCCTTCGGCCCTCAATCC
AGCGGACCTTCCTTCCCGCGGCCTGCTGCCGGCTCTGCGGCCTCTTCCGCGTCTTCGCCTTCGCCCTCAG
ACGAGTCGGATCTCCCTTTGGGCCGCCTCCCCGCCTGGAATTCGAGCTCGGTACGATCAGCCTCGACTGT
GCCTTCTAGTTGCCAGCCATCTGTTGTTTGCCCCTCCCCCGTGCCTTCCTTGACCCTGGAAGGTGCCACT
CCCACTGTCCTTTCCTAATAAAATGAGGAAATTGCATCGCATTGTCTGAGTAGGTGTCATTCTATTCTGG
GGGGTGGGGTGGGGCAGGACAGCAAGGGGGAGGATTGGGAAGACAATAGCCCAGCTTTTGTTCCCTTTAG
TGAGGGTTAATTGCGCGCTTGGCGTAATCATGGTCATAGCTGTTTCCTGTGTGAAATTGTTATCCGCTAA
TTCACTCCTCAGGTGCAGGCTGCCTATCAGAAGGTGGTGGCTGGTGTGGCCAATGCCCTGGCTCACAAAT
ACCACTGAGATCTTTTTCCCTCTGCCAAAAATTATGGGGACATCATGAAGCCCCTTGAGCATCTGACTTC
TGGCTAATAAAGGAAATTTATTTTCATTGCAATAGTGTGTTGGAATTTTTTGTGTCTCTCACTCGGAAGG
ACATATGGGAGGGCAAATCATTTAAAACATCAGAATGAGTATTTGGTTTAGAGTTTGGCAACATATGCCC
ATATGCTGGCTGCCATGAACAAAGGTTGGCTATAAAGAGGTCATCAGTATATGAAACAGCCCCCTGCTGT
CCATTCCTTATTCCATAGAAAAGCCTTGACTTGAGGTTAGATTTTTTTTATATTTTGTTTTGTGTTATTT
TTTTCTTTAACATCCCTAAAATTTTCCTTACATGTTTTACTAGCCAGATTTTTCCTCCTCTCCTGACTAC
TCCCAGTCATAGCTGTCCCTCTTCTCTTATGGAGATCGGCCGGCCGCCGGCGTCGACGCGCGCGGCCGCG
GCGCGCCGTTGCTGGCGTTTTTCCATAGGCTCCGCCCCCCTGACGAGCATCACAAAAATCGACGCTCAAG
TCAGAGGTGGCGAAACCCGACAGGACTATAAAGATACCAGGCGTTTCCCCCTGGAAGCTCCCTCGTGCGC
TCTCCTGTTCCGACCCTGCCGCTTACCGGATACCTGTCCGCCTTTCTCCCTTCGGGAAGCGTGGCGCTTT
CTCATAGCTCACGCTGTAGGTATCTCAGTTCGGTGTAGGTCGTTCGCTCCAAGCTGGGCTGTGTGCACGA
ACCCCCCGTTCAGCCCGACCGCTGCGCCTTATCCGGTAACTATCGTCTTGAGTCCAACCCGGTAAGACAC
GACTTATCGCCACTGGCAGCAGCCACTGGTAACAGGATTAGCAGAGCGAGGTATGTAGGCGGTGCTACAG
AGTTCTTGAAGTGGTGGCCTAACTACGGCTACACTAGAAGAACAGTATTTGGTATCTGCGCTCTGCTGAA
GCCAGTTACCTTCGGAAAAAGAGTTGGTAGCTCTTGATCCGGCAAACAAACCACCGCTGGTAGCGGTGGT
TTTTTTGTTTGCAAGCAGCAGATTACGCGCAGAAAAAAAGGATCTCAAGAAGATCCTTTGATCTTTTCTA
CGGGGTCTGACGCTCAGTGGAACGAAAACTCACGTTAAGGGATTTTGGTCATGAGATTATCAAAAAGGAT
CTTCACCTAGATCCTTTTAAATTAAAAATGAAGTTTTAAATCAATCTAAAGTATATATGAGTAAACTTGG
TCTGACAGTTACCAATGCTTAATCAGTGAGGCACCTATCTCAGCGATCTGTCTATTTCGTTCATCCATAG
TTGCCTGACTCCCCGTCGTGTAGATAACTACGATACGGGAGGGCTTACCATCTGGCCCCAGTGCTGCAAT
GATACCGCGAGACCCACGCTCACCGGCTCCAGATTTATCAGCAATAAACCAGCCAGCCGGAAGGGCCGAG
CGCAGAAGTGGTCCTGCAACTTTATCCGCCTCCATCCAGTCTATTAATTGTTGCCGGGAAGCTAGAGTAA
GTAGTTCGCCAGTTAATAGTTTGCGCAACGTTGTTGCCATTGCTACAGGCATCGTGGTGTCACGCTCGTC
GTTTGGTATGGCTTCATTCAGCTCCGGTTCCCAACGATCAAGGCGAGTTACATGATCCCCCATGTTGTGC
AAAAAAGCGGTTAGCTCCTTCGGTCCTCCGATCGTTGTCAGAAGTAAGTTGGCCGCAGTGTTATCACTCA
TGGTTATGGCAGCACTGCATAATTCTCTTACTGTCATGCCATCCGTAAGATGCTTTTCTGTGACTGGTGA
GTACTCAACCAAGTCATTCTGAGAATAGTGTATGCGGCGACCGAGTTGCTCTTGCCCGGCGTCAATACGG
GATAATACCGCGCCACATAGCAGAACTTTAAAAGTGCTCATCATTGGAAAACGTTCTTCGGGGCGAAAAC
TCTCAAGGATCTTACCGCTGTTGAGATCCAGTTCGATGTAACCCACTCGTGCACCCAACTGATCTTCAGC
ATCTTTTACTTTCACCAGCGTTTCTGGGTGAGCAAAAACAGGAAGGCAAAATGCCGCAAAAAAGGGAATA
AGGGCGACACGGAAATGTTGAATACTCATACTCTTCCTTTTTCAATATTATTGAAGCATTTATCAGGGTT
ATTGTCTCATGAGCGGATACATATTTGAATGTATTTAGAAAAATAAACAAATAGGGGTTCCGCGCACATT
TCCCCGAAAAGTGCCACCTGACGTCTAAGAAACCATTATTATCATGACATTAACCTATAAAAATAGGCGT
ATCACGAGGCCCTTTCGTCTACGCGCGCGCCGGCGGCGCGCCGTCGACGGCCGGCCGCGGCCGC
Features (pLannotate 1.2.2; 16 found; start..end, strand, type, name):
    155..532     +  enhancer       CMV enhancer: human cytomegalovirus immediate early enhancer
    534..733     +  promoter       CMV promoter: human cytomegalovirus (CMV) immediate early promoter
    872..1004    +  intron         chimeric intron: chimera between introns from human β-globin and immunoglobulin heavy chain genes
   1080..1646    +  CDS            iFP1.4 (fragment): iFP1.4 is a basic (constitutively fluorescent) near ir fluorescent protein published in 2009, derived from Deinococcus radiodurans. It has low acid sensitivity. It requires the cofactor biliverdin for fluorescence.
   1663..2249    +  misc_feature   IRES2: internal ribosome entry site (IRES) of the encephalomyocarditis virus (EMCV)
   2250..2969    +  CDS            EGFP: the original enhanced GFP (Yang et al., 1996) mammalian codon-optimized
   3015..3147    +  intron         chimeric intron: chimera between introns from human β-globin and immunoglobulin heavy chain genes
   3156..3744    +  misc_feature   WPRE: woodchuck hepatitis virus posttranscriptional regulatory element
   3748..3764    +  misc_feature   MCS (fragment): pUC18/19 multiple cloning site
   3777..3888    +  polyA_signal   bGH poly(A) signal: bovine growth hormone polyadenylation signal
   3984..4002    -  promoter       T3 promoter: promoter for bacteriophage T3 RNA polymerase
   4061..4135    +  CDS            HBB (fragment): HBB_PONPY - Experimental evidence at transcript level: Swiss-Prot protein existence level 2. Involved in oxygen transport from the lung to the various peripheral tissues. From Pongo pygmaeus (Bornean orangutan).
   4206..4261    +  polyA_signal   β-globin poly(A) signal: rabbit β-globin polyadenylation signal (Gil and Proudfoot, 1987)
   4640..5228    -  rep_origin     ori: high-copy-number ColE1/pMB1/pBR322/pUC origin of replication
   5399..6259    -  CDS            AmpR: β-lactamase; bla; confers resistance to ampicillin, carbenicillin, and related antibiotics
   6260..6364    -  promoter       AmpR promoter: bla
