[The description below was written by a language model from this plasmid's Addgene catalogue record and pLannotate feature annotations shown in this document.]
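Description:
pRDAX-319 C-Tag IFP1.4[2] L10 {Esp3I(2x)} EGFP is a custom-built mammalian expression plasmid of about 6.5 kb, designed as an acceptor vector for protein–protein interaction assays based on bimolecular or trimolecular fluorescence complementation (BiFC/TriFC). It is propagated in E. coli from a high-copy ColE1/pUC-type origin and selected with ampicillin through the β-lactamase gene and its native promoter.

The expression unit is driven by the human CMV immediate-early enhancer and promoter, followed by a chimeric β-globin/immunoglobulin intron that promotes efficient processing of the transcript. Downstream lies a partial coding sequence of IFP1.4, a near-infrared fluorescent protein engineered from a Deinococcus radiodurans bacteriophytochrome that needs biliverdin as a cofactor. The catalogue entry lists mouse as the insert species, which does not match this bacterial origin. The name indicates that this is the second split fragment of IFP1.4, configured as a tag joined through a linker ("L10"), with a pair of Esp3I type IIS sites presumably serving as the insertion point for a gene of interest. These sites and the linker are not annotated in the feature table, so their exact layout is not confirmed. Fluorescence should be reconstituted only when a partner protein carrying the complementary IFP1.4 fragment is brought into proximity.

An EMCV IRES2 element then directs translation of EGFP from the same transcript, giving an independent green marker of transfection and expression. A second chimeric intron, a WPRE and the bGH polyadenylation signal complete the cassette. A T3 promoter, a short β-globin coding fragment and a rabbit β-globin poly(A) signal are also present further downstream.
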