Addgene plasmid #129822: pRDAX-319 C-Tag IFP1.4[2] L10 {Esp3I(2x)} EGFP
Purpose: PPI (BiFC/TriFC) assay vector
Depositing lab: Gary Lewin. Depositing organization: Max-Delbrueck-Centrum fuer Molekulare Medizin (MDC).
Backbone
  Vector backbone: custom built
  Vector type: Mammalian Expression
Growth in bacteria
  Bacterial resistance: Ampicillin, 100 μg/mL
  Growth temperature: 37°C
  Growth strain: DH5alpha
  Copy number: High Copy
Gene/Insert
  Gene/Insert name: IFP1.4
  Species: M. musculus (mouse)
  Cloning method: Restriction Enzyme; 5′ cloning site unknown (unknown if destroyed); 3′ cloning site unknown (unknown if destroyed)
Terms and licenses: Academic/Nonprofit Terms; Industry Terms: Not Available to Industry
How to cite: pRDAX-319 C-Tag IFP1.4[2] L10 {Esp3I(2x)} EGFP was a gift from Gary Lewin (Addgene plasmid # 129822 ; http://n2t.net/addgene:129822 ; RRID:Addgene_129822)
